Addgene plasmid #58147: tdTomato-ZO1-C-14
Purpose: Localization: Tight Junctions, Excitation: 554, Emission: 581
Depositing lab: Michael Davidson. Depositing organization: Florida State University, Tallahassee.
Backbone
  Vector backbone: tdTomato-C1
  Backbone size w/o insert (bp): 4750
  Vector type: Mammalian Expression
  Selectable markers: Neomycin (select with G418)
Growth in bacteria
  Bacterial resistance: Kanamycin, 50 μg/mL
  Growth temperature: 37°C
  Growth strain: DH5alpha
  Copy number: High Copy
Gene/Insert
  Gene/Insert name: ZO1 (alt name: NM_003257.1)
  Species: H. sapiens (human)
  Entrez Gene: TJP1 (a.k.a. ZO-1)
  Promoter: CMV
  Tag / fusion protein: tdTomato (N terminal on backbone)
  Cloning method: Unknown
  Sequencing primers: 5′ CMV-F; 3′ SV40pA-R
Terms and licenses: Academic/Nonprofit Terms; Industry Terms: Not Available to Industry
Depositor comments: . Excitation = 554; Emission = 581
How to cite: tdTomato-ZO1-C-14 was a gift from Michael Davidson (Addgene plasmid # 58147 ; http://n2t.net/addgene:58147 ; RRID:Addgene_58147)
