[The description below was written by a language model from this plasmid's Addgene catalogue record and pLannotate feature annotations shown in this document.]
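Description:
tdTomato-ZO1-C-14 is a mammalian expression plasmid built on the tdTomato-C1 backbone, a C1-style fluorescent protein fusion vector, and carries human ZO-1 (TJP1) fused to the C-terminus of tdTomato. The sequenced construct is about 10.6 kb. It replicates in E. coli at high copy from a ColE1/pUC-type origin and also contains an f1 phage origin. A single NeoR/KanR (Tn5 aminoglycoside phosphotransferase) gene does double duty. A bacterial bla-type promoter drives it for kanamycin selection in bacteria, and the adjacent SV40 enhancer/early promoter drives it in mammalian cells for G418 selection of stable lines, with an HSV TK polyadenylation signal terminating the cassette. The short annotated hits to large T antigen, ble and bGH poly(A) are fragments, most likely residual backbone sequence rather than functional parts.

The expression cassette uses the human CMV immediate early enhancer and promoter to drive strong constitutive transcription of one open reading frame. The tdTomato coding sequence comes first, followed after a very short junction by the roughly 5.2 kb TJP1 coding sequence, and the transcript ends at the SV40 poly(A) signal. tdTomato is a bright orange-red tandem-dimer fluorescent protein derived from Discosoma, recorded here with excitation at 554 nm and emission at 581 nm. ZO-1 is a scaffolding protein that links tight junction transmembrane proteins such as claudins and occludin to the actin cytoskeleton, so the fusion serves as a tight junction localization marker. The plasmid is intended for fluorescence imaging of tight junctions in transfected mammalian cells. The cloning method used to insert the gene is not recorded.
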