Features (pLannotate 1.2.2; 15 found; start..end, strand, type, name):
     16..319     +  enhancer       CMV enhancer: human cytomegalovirus immediate early enhancer
    320..523     +  promoter       CMV promoter: human cytomegalovirus (CMV) immediate early promoter
    568..1995    +  CDS            tdTomato: tdTomato is a basic (constitutively fluorescent) orange fluorescent protein published in 2004, derived from Discosoma sp.. It is reported to be a somewhat slowly-maturing tandem dimer with low acid sensitivity.
   2002..7242    +  CDS            TJP1: ZO1_HUMAN - Also known as ZO1. Experimental evidence at protein level: Swiss-Prot protein existence level 1. TJP1, TJP2, and TJP3 are closely related scaffolding proteins that link tight junction (TJ) transmembrane proteins such as claudins, junctional adhesion molecules, and occludin to the actin cytoskeleton (PubMed:7798316, PubMed:9792688). The tight junction acts to limit movement of substances through the paracellular space and as a boundary between the compositionally distinct apical and basolateral plasma membrane domains of epithelial and endothelial cells. Necessary for lumenogenesis,
   7268..7352    +  CDS            large T antigen (fragment): large T antigen from SV40 (simian virus 40)
   7375..7496    +  polyA_signal   SV40 poly(A) signal: SV40 polyadenylation signal
   7530..7958    -  rep_origin     f1 ori (sequence partly withheld): f1 bacteriophage origin of replication; arrow indicates direction of (+) strand synthesis
   7985..8089    +  promoter       AmpR promoter: bla
   8091..8448    +  promoter       SV40 promoter: SV40 enhancer and early promoter
   8483..9277    +  CDS            NeoR/KanR: aminoglycoside phosphotransferase from Tn5; aph(3')-II (or nptII); confers resistance to neomycin, kanamycin, and G418 (Geneticin®)
   9298..9450    +  CDS            ble (fragment): BLE_KLEPN - Experimental evidence at protein level: Swiss-Prot protein existence level 1. Binding protein with a strong affinity to the bleomycin family of antibiotics. Binds to CL990; an antimitotic-antibiotic compound. From Klebsiella pneumoniae.
   9509..9556    +  polyA_signal   HSV TK poly(A) signal: herpes simplex virus thymidine kinase polyadenylation signal (Cole and Stacy, 1985)
   9647..9663    -  polyA_signal   bGH poly(A) signal (fragment): bovine growth hormone polyadenylation signal
   9885..10473   +  rep_origin     ori: high-copy-number ColE1/pMB1/pBR322/pUC origin of replication
  10588..10632   +  enhancer       CMV enhancer (fragment): human cytomegalovirus immediate early enhancer
>Addgene plasmid #58147 | tdTomato-ZO1-C-14 | addgene full sequence | sequence record 499718 | Addgene NGS Result
ATATATGGAGTTCCGCGTTACATAACTTACGGTAAATGGCCCGCCTGGCTGACCGCCCAACGACCCCCGC
CCATTGACGTCAATAATGACGTATGTTCCCATAGTAACGCCAATAGGGACTTTCCATTGACGTCAATGGG
TGGAGTATTTACGGTAAACTGCCCACTTGGCAGTACATCAAGTGTATCATATGCCAAGTACGCCCCCTAT
TGACGTCAATGACGGTAAATGGCCCGCCTGGCATTATGCCCAGTACATGACCTTATGGGACTTTCCTACT
TGGCAGTACATCTACGTATTAGTCATCGCTATTACCATGGTGATGCGGTTTTGGCAGTACATCAATGGGC
GTGGATAGCGGTTTGACTCACGGGGATTTCCAAGTCTCCACCCCATTGACGTCAATGGGAGTTTGTTTTG
GCACCAAAATCAACGGGACTTTCCAAAATGTCGTAACAACTCCGCCCCATTGACGCAAATGGGCGGTAGG
CGTGTACGGTGGGAGGTCTATATAAGCAGAGCTGGTTTAGTGAACCGTCAGATCCGCTAGCGCTACCGGT
CGCCACCATGGTGAGCAAGGGCGAGGAGGTCATCAAAGAGTTCATGCGCTTCAAGGTGCGCATGGAGGGC
TCCATGAACGGCCACGAGTTCGAGATCGAGGGCGAGGGCGAGGGCCGCCCCTACGAGGGCACCCAGACCG
CCAAGCTGAAGGTGACCAAGGGCGGCCCCCTGCCCTTCGCCTGGGACATCCTGTCCCCCCAGTTCATGTA
CGGCTCCAAGGCGTACGTGAAGCACCCCGCCGACATCCCCGATTACAAGAAGCTGTCCTTCCCCGAGGGC
TTCAAGTGGGAGCGCGTGATGAACTTCGAGGACGGCGGTCTGGTGACCGTGACCCAGGACTCCTCCCTGC
AGGACGGCACGCTGATCTACAAGGTGAAGATGCGCGGCACCAACTTCCCCCCCGACGGCCCCGTAATGCA
GAAGAAGACCATGGGCTGGGAGGCCTCCACCGAGCGCCTGTACCCCCGCGACGGCGTGCTGAAGGGCGAG
ATCCACCAGGCCCTGAAGCTGAAGGACGGCGGCCACTACCTGGTGGAGTTCAAGACCATCTACATGGCCA
AGAAGCCCGTGCAACTGCCCGGCTACTACTACGTGGACACCAAGCTGGACATCACCTCCCACAACGAGGA
CTACACCATCGTGGAACAGTACGAGCGCTCCGAGGGCCGCCACCACCTGTTCCTGGGGCATGGCACCGGC
AGCACCGGCAGCGGCAGCTCCGGCACCGCCTCCTCCGAGGACAACAACATGGCCGTCATCAAAGAGTTCA
TGCGCTTCAAGGTGCGCATGGAGGGCTCCATGAACGGCCACGAGTTCGAGATCGAGGGCGAGGGCGAGGG
CCGCCCCTACGAGGGCACCCAGACCGCCAAGCTGAAGGTGACCAAGGGCGGCCCCCTGCCCTTCGCCTGG
GACATCCTGTCCCCCCAGTTCATGTACGGCTCCAAGGCGTACGTGAAGCACCCCGCCGACATCCCCGATT
ACAAGAAGCTGTCCTTCCCCGAGGGCTTCAAGTGGGAGCGCGTGATGAACTTCGAGGACGGCGGTCTGGT
GACCGTGACCCAGGACTCCTCCCTGCAGGACGGCACGCTGATCTACAAGGTGAAGATGCGCGGCACCAAC
TTCCCCCCCGACGGCCCCGTAATGCAGAAGAAGACCATGGGCTGGGAGGCCTCCACCGAGCGCCTGTACC
CCCGCGACGGCGTGCTGAAGGGCGAGATCCACCAGGCCCTGAAGCTGAAGGACGGCGGCCACTACCTGGT
GGAGTTCAAGACCATCTACATGGCCAAGAAGCCCGTGCAACTGCCCGGCTACTACTACGTGGACACCAAG
CTGGACATCACCTCCCACAACGAGGACTACACCATCGTGGAACAGTACGAGCGCTCCGAGGGCCGCCACC
ACCTGTTCCTGTACGGCATGGACGAGCTGTACAAGTCCGGAAGTGCTGGGAGCGCAAGCGGAAGCGGAGG
CTCCGGTGAGGAAACAGCTATATGGGAACAACATACAGTGACGCTTCACAGGGCTCCTGGATTTGGATTT
GGAATTGCAATATCTGGTGGACGAGATAATCCTCATTTTCAGAGTGGGGAAACGTCAATAGTGATTTCAG
ATGTGCTGAAAGGAGGACCAGCTGAAGGACAGCTACAGGAAAATGACCGAGTTGCAATGGTTAACGGAGT
TTCAATGGATAATGTTGAACATGCTTTTGCTGTTCAGCAACTAAGGAAAAGTGGGAAAAATGCAAAAATT
ACAATTAGAAGGAAGAAGAAAGTTCAAATACCAGTAAGTCGTCCTGATCCTGAACCAGTATCTGATAATG
AAGAAGATAGTTATGATGAGGAAATACATGATCCAAGAAGTGGCCGGAGTGGTGTGGTTAACAGAAGGAG
TGAGAAGATTTGGCCGAGGGATAGAAGTGCAAGTAGAGAGAGGAGCTTGTCCCCGCGGTCAGACAGGCGG
TCAGTGGCTTCCAGCCAGCCTGCTAAACCTACTAAAGTCACACTGGTGAAATCCCGGAAAAATGAAGAAT
ATGGTCTTCGATTGGCAAGCCATATATTTGTTAAGGAAATTTCACAAGATAGTTTGGCAGCAAGAGATGG
CAATATTCAAGAAGGTGATGTTGTATTGAAGATAAATGGTACTGTGACAGAAAATATGTCATTGACAGAT
GCAAAGACATTGATAGAAAGGTCTAAAGGCAAATTAAAAATGGTAGTTCAAAGAGATGAACGGGCTACGC
TATTGAATGTCCCTGATCTTTCTGACAGCATCCACTCTGCTAATGCCTCTGAGAGAGACGACATTTCAGA
AATTCAGTCACTGGCATCAGATCATTCTGGTCGATCACACGATAGGCCTCCCCGCCGCAGCCGGTCACGA
TCTCCTGACCAGCGGTCAGAGCCTTCTGATCATTCCAGGCACTCGCCGCAGCAGCCAAGCAATGGCAGTC
TGCGGAGTAGAGATGAAGAGAGAATTTCTAAACCTGGGGCTGTCTCAACTCCTGTAAAGCATGCTGATGA
TCACACACCTAAAACAGTGGAAGAAGTTACAGTTGAAAGAAATGAGAAACAAACACCTTCTCTTCCAGAA
CCAAAGCCTGTGTATGCCCAAGTTGGCAACCAGATGTGGATTTACCTGTCAGTCCATCTGATGGTGTCCT
ACCTAATTCAACTCATGAAGATGGGATTTCTTCGGCCCAGCATGAAATTGGTAAAATTCAGAAAAGGAGA
TAGTGTGGGTTTGCGGCTGGCTGGTGGAAATGATGTTGGAATATTTGTAGCTGGCGTTCTAGAAGATAGC
CCTGCAGCCAAGGAAGGCTTAGAGGAAGGTGATCAAATTCTCAGGGTAAACAACGTAGATTTTACAAATA
TCATAAGAGAAGAAGCCGTCCTTTTCCTGCTTGACCTCCCTAAAGGAGAAGAAGTGACCATATTGGCTCA
GAAGAAGAAGGATGTTTATCGTCGCATTGTAGAATCAGATGTAGGAGATTCTTTCTATATTAGAACCCAT
TTTGAATATGAAAAGGAATCTCCCTATGGACTTAGTTTTAACAAAGGAGAGGTGTTCCGTGCTGTGGATA
CCTTGTACAATGGAAAACTGGGCTCTTGGCTTGCTATTCGAATTGGTAAAAATCATAAGGAGGTAGAACG
AGGCATCATCCCTAATAAGAACAGAGCTGAGCAGCTCGCCAGTGTACAGTATACACTTCCAAAAACAGCA
GGCGGAGACCGTGCTGACTTCTGGAGATTCAGAGGTCTTCGCAGCTCCAAGAGAAATCTTCGAAAAAGCA
GAGAGGATTTGTCCGCTCAGCCTGTTCAAACAAAGTTTCCAGCTTATGAAAGAGTGGTTCTTCGAGAAGC
TGGATTTCTGAGGCCTGTAACCATTTTTGGACCAATAGCTGATGTTGCCAGAGAAAAGCTGGCAAGAGAA
GAACCAGATATTTATCAAATTGCAAAGAGTGAACCACGAGACGCTGGAACTGACCAACGTAGCTCTGGCT
ATATTCGCCTGCATACAATAAAGCAAATCATAGATCAAGACAAACATGCTTTATTAGATGTAACACCAAA
TGCAGTTGATCGTCTTAACTATGCCCAGTGGTATCCAATTGTTGTATTTCTTAACCCTGATTCTAAGCAA
GGAGTAAAAACAATGAGAATGAGGTTATGTCCAGAATCTCGGAAAAGTGCCAGGAAGTTATACGAGCGAT
CTCATAAACTTGCTAAAAATAATCACCATCTTTTTACAACTACAATTAACTTAAATTCAATGAATGATGG
TTGGTATGGTGCGCTGAAAGAAGCAGTTCAACAACAGCAAAACCAGCTGGTATGGGTTTCCGAGGGAAAG
GCGGATGGTGCTACAAGTGATGACCTTGATTTGCATGATGATCGTCTGTCCTACCTGTCAGCTCCAGGTA
GTGAATACTCAATGTATAGCACGGACAGTAGACACACTTCTGACTATGAAGACACAGACACAGAAGGCGG
GGCCTACACTGATCAAGAACTAGATGAAACTCTTAATGATGAGGTTGGGACTCCACCGGAGTCTGCCATT
ACACGGTCCTCTGAGCCTGTAAGAGAGGACTCCTCTGGAATGCATCATGAAAACCAAACATATCCTCCTT
ACTCACCACAAGCGCAGCCACAACCAATTCATAGAATAGACTCCCCTGGATTTAAGCCAGCCTCTCAACA
GAAAGCAGAAGCTTCATCTCCAGTCCCTTACCTTTCGCCTGAAACAAACCCAGCATCATCAACCTCTGCT
GTTAATCATAATGTAAATTTAACTAATGTCAGACTGGAGGAGCCCACCCCAGCTCCTTCCACCTCTTACT
CACCACAAGCTGATTCTTTAAGAACACCAAGTACTGAGGCAGCTCACATAATGCTAAGAGATCAAGAACC
ATCATTGTCGTCGCATGTAGATCCAACAAAGGTGTATAGAAAGGACCCATATCCCGAGGAAATGATGAGG
CAGAACCATGTTTTGAAACAGCCAGCCGTTAGTCACCCAGGGCACAGGCCAGACAAAGAGCCTAATCTGA
CCTATGAACCCCAACTCCCATACGTAGAGAAACAAGCCAGCAGAGACCTGGAGCAGCCCACATACAGATA
CGAGTCCTCAAGCTATACGGACCAGTTTTCTCGAAACTATGAACATCGTCTGCGATACGAAGATCGCGTC
CCCATGTATGAAGAACAGTGGTCATATTATGATGACAAACAGCCCTACCCATCTCGGCCACCTTTTGATA
ATCAGCACTCTCAAGACCTTGACTCCAGACAGCATCCCGAAGAGTCCTCAGAACGAGGGTACTTTCCACG
TTTTGAAGAGCCAGCCCCTCTGTCTTACGACAGCAGACCACGTTACGAACAGGCACCTAGAGCATCCGCC
CTGCGGCACGAAGAGCAGCCAGCTCCTGGGTATGACACACATGGTAGACTCAGACCGGAAGCCCAGCCCC
ACCCTTCAGCAGGGCCCAAGCCTGCAGAGTCCAAGCAGTATTTTGAGCAATATTCACGCAGTTACGAGCA
AGTACCACCCCAAGGATTTACCTCTAGAGCAGGTCATTTTGAGCCTCTCCATGGTGCTGCAGCTGTCCCT
CCGCTGATACCTTCATCTCAGCATAAGCCAGAAGCTCTGCCTTCAAACACCAAACCACTGCCTCCACCCC
CAACTCAAACCGAAGAAGAGGAAGATCCAGCAATGAAGCCACAGTCTGTACTCACCAGAGTTAAGATGTT
TGAAAACAAAAGGTCTGCATCCTTAGAGACCAAGAAGGATGTAAATGACACTGGCAGTTTTAAGCCTCCA
GAAGTAGCATCTAAACCTTCAGGTGCTCCCATCATTGGTCCCAAACCCACTTCTCAGAATCAATTCAGTG
AACATGACAAAACTCTGTACAGGATTCCAGAACCTCAAAAACCTCAACTGAAGCCACCTGAAGATATTGT
TCGGTCCAATCATTATGACCCTGAAGAAGATGAAGAATATTATCGAAAACAGCTGTCATACTTTGACCGA
AGAAGTTTTGAGAATAAGCCTCCTGCACACATTGCTGCCAGCCATCTCTCCGAGCCTGCAAAGCCAGCTC
ATTCTCAGAATCAATCAAATTTTTCTAGTTATTCTTCAAAGGGAAAGCCTCCTGAAGCTGATGGTGTGGA
TAGATCATTTGGCGAGAAACGCTATGAACCCATCCAGGCCACTCCCCCTCCTCCTCCATTGCCCTCGCAG
TATGCCCAGCCATCTCAGCCTGTCACCAGCGCGTCTCTCCACATACATTCTAAGGGAGCACATGGTGAAG
GTAATTCAGTGTCATTGGATTTTCAGAATTCCTTAGTGTCCAAACCAGACCCACCTCCATCTCAGAATAA
GCCAGCAACTTTCAGACCACCAAACCGAGAAGATACTGCTCAGGCAGCTTTCTATCCCCAGAAAAGTTTT
CCAGATAAAGCCCCAGTTAATGGAACTGAACAGACTCAGAAAACAGTCACTCCAGCATACAATCGATTCA
CACCAAAACCATATACAAGTTCTGCCCGACCATTTGAACGCAAGTTTGAAAGTCCTAAATTCAATCACAA
TCTTCTGCCAAGTGAAACTGCACATAAACCTGACTTGTCTTCAAAAACTCCCACTTCTCCAAAAACTCTT
GTGAAATCGCACAGTTTGGCACAGCCTCCTGAGTTTGACAGTGGAGTTGAAACTTTCTCTATCCATGCAG
AGAAGCCTAAATATCAAATAAATAATATCAGCACAGTGCCTAAAGCTATTCCTGTGAGTCCTTCAGCTGT
GGAAGAGGATGAAGATGAAGATGGTCATACTGTGGTGGCCACAGCCCGAGGCATATTTAACAGCAATGGG
GGCGTGCTGAGTTCCATAGAAACTGGTGTTAGTATAATTATCCCTCAAGGAGCCATTCCCGAAGGAGTTG
AGCAGGAAATCTATTTCAAGGTCTGCCGGGACAACAGCATCCTTCCACCTTTAGATAAAGAGAAAGGTGA
AACACTGCTGAGTCCTTTGGTGATGTGTGGTCCCCATGGCCTCAAGTTCCTGAAGCCTGTGGAGCTGCGC
TTACCACACTGTGATCCTAAAACCTGGCAAAACAAGTGTCTTCCCGGAGATCCAAATTATCTCGTTGGAG
CAAACTGTGTTTCTGTCCTTATTGACCACTTTTAAGGATCCACCGGATCTAGATAACTGATCATAATCAG
CCATACCACATTTGTAGAGGTTTTACTTGCTTTAAAAAACCTCCCACACCTCCCCCTGAACCTGAAACAT
AAAATGAATGCAATTGTTGTTGTTAACTTGTTTATTGCAGCTTATAATGGTTACAAATAAAGCAATAGCA
TCACAAATTTCACAAATAAAGCATTTTTTTCACTGCATTCTAGTTGTGGTTTGTCCAAACTCATCAATGT
ATCTTAACGCGTAAATTGTAAGCGTTAATATTTTGTTAAAATTCGCGTTAAATTTTTGTTAAATCAGCTC
ATTTTTTAACCAATAGGCCGAAATCGGCAAAATCCCTTATAAATCAAAAGAATAGACCGAGATAGGGT
[37 nt withheld, positions 7629-7665]
AAAGAACGTGGACTCCAACGTCAAAGG
[49 nt withheld, positions 7693-7741]
T
[91 nt withheld, positions 7743-7833]
G
[124 nt withheld, positions 7835-7958]
CAGGTGGCACTTTTCGGGGAAATGTGCGCGGAACCCCTATTTGTTTATTTTTCTAAATACATTCAAATAT
GTATCCGCTCATGAGACAATAACCCTGATAAATGCTTCAATAATATTGAAAAAGGAAGAGTCCTGAGGCG
GAAAGAACCAGCTGTGGAATGTGTGTCAGTTAGGGTGTGGAAAGTCCCCAGGCTCCCCAGCAGGCAGAAG
TATGCAAAGCATGCATCTCAATTAGTCAGCAACCAGGTGTGGAAAGTCCCCAGGCTCCCCAGCAGGCAGA
AGTATGCAAAGCATGCATCTCAATTAGTCAGCAACCATAGTCCCGCCCCTAACTCCGCCCATCCCGCCCC
TAACTCCGCCCAGTTCCGCCCATTCTCCGCCCCATGGCTGACTAATTTTTTTTATTTATGCAGAGGCCGA
GGCCGCCTCGGCCTCTGAGCTATTCCAGAAGTAGTGAGGAGGCTTTTTTGGAGGCCTAGGCTTTTGCAAA
GATCGATCAAGAGACAGGATGAGGATCGTTTCGCATGATTGAACAAGATGGATTGCACGCAGGTTCTCCG
GCCGCTTGGGTGGAGAGGCTATTCGGCTATGACTGGGCACAACAGACAATCGGCTGCTCTGATGCCGCCG
TGTTCCGGCTGTCAGCGCAGGGGCGCCCGGTTCTTTTTGTCAAGACCGACCTGTCCGGTGCCCTGAATGA
ACTGCAAGACGAGGCAGCGCGGCTATCGTGGCTGGCCACGACGGGCGTTCCTTGCGCAGCTGTGCTCGAC
GTTGTCACTGAAGCGGGAAGGGACTGGCTGCTATTGGGCGAAGTGCCGGGGCAGGATCTCCTGTCATCTC
ACCTTGCTCCTGCCGAGAAAGTATCCATCATGGCTGATGCAATGCGGCGGCTGCATACGCTTGATCCGGC
TACCTGCCCATTCGACCACCAAGCGAAACATCGCATCGAGCGAGCACGTACTCGGATGGAAGCCGGTCTT
GTCGATCAGGATGATCTGGACGAAGAGCATCAGGGGCTCGCGCCAGCCGAACTGTTCGCCAGGCTCAAGG
CGAGCATGCCCGACGGCGAGGATCTCGTCGTGACCCATGGCGATGCCTGCTTGCCGAATATCATGGTGGA
AAATGGCCGCTTTTCTGGATTCATCGACTGTGGCCGGCTGGGTGTGGCGGACCGCTATCAGGACATAGCG
TTGGCTACCCGTGATATTGCTGAAGAGCTTGGCGGCGAATGGGCTGACCGCTTCCTCGTGCTTTACGGTA
TCGCCGCTCCCGATTCGCAGCGCATCGCCTTCTATCGCCTTCTTGACGAGTTCTTCTGAGCGGGACTCTG
GGGTTCGAAATGACCGACCAAGCGACGCCCAACCTGCCATCACGAGATTTCGATTCCACCGCCGCCTTCT
ATGAAAGGTTGGGCTTCGGAATCGTTTTCCGGGACGCCGGCTGGATGATCCTCCAGCGCGGGGATCTCAT
GCTGGAGTTCTTCGCCCACCCTAGGGGGAGGCTAACTGAAACACGGAAGGAGACAATACCGGAAGGAACC
CGCGCTATGACGGCAATAAAAAGACAGAATAAAACGCACGGTGTTGGGTCGTTTGTTCATAAACGCGGGG
TTCGGTCCCAGGGCTGGCACTCTGTCGATACCCCACCGAGACCCCATTGGGGCCAATACGCCCGCGTTTC
TTCCTTTTCCCCACCCCACCCCCCAAGTTCGGGTGAAGGCCCAGGGCTCGCAGCCAACGTCGGGGCGGCA
GGCCCTGCCATAGCCTCAGGTTACTCATATATACTTTAGATTGATTTAAAACTTCATTTTTAATTTAAAA
GGATCTAGGTGAAGATCCTTTTTGATAATCTCATGACCAAAATCCCTTAACGTGAGTTTTCGTTCCACTG
AGCGTCAGACCCCGTAGAAAAGATCAAAGGATCTTCTTGAGATCCTTTTTTTCTGCGCGTAATCTGCTGC
TTGCAAACAAAAAAACCACCGCTACCAGCGGTGGTTTGTTTGCCGGATCAAGAGCTACCAACTCTTTTTC
CGAAGGTAACTGGCTTCAGCAGAGCGCAGATACCAAATACTGTTCTTCTAGTGTAGCCGTAGTTAGGCCA
CCACTTCAAGAACTCTGTAGCACCGCCTACATACCTCGCTCTGCTAATCCTGTTACCAGTGGCTGCTGCC
AGTGGCGATAAGTCGTGTCTTACCGGGTTGGACTCAAGACGATAGTTACCGGATAAGGCGCAGCGGTCGG
GCTGAACGGGGGGTTCGTGCACACAGCCCAGCTTGGAGCGAACGACCTACACCGAACTGAGATACCTACA
GCGTGAGCTATGAGAAAGCGCCACGCTTCCCGAAGGGAGAAAGGCGGACAGGTATCCGGTAAGCGGCAGG
GTCGGAACAGGAGAGCGCACGAGGGAGCTTCCAGGGGGAAACGCCTGGTATCTTTATAGTCCTGTCGGGT
TTCGCCACCTCTGACTTGAGCGTCGATTTTTGTGATGCTCGTCAGGGGGGCGGAGCCTATGGAAAAACGC
CAGCAACGCGGCCTTTTTACGGTTCCTGGCCTTTTGCTGGCCTTTTGCTCACATGTTCTTTCCTGCGTTA
TCCCCTGATTCTGTGGATAACCGTATTACCGCCATGCATTAGTTATTAATAGTAATCAATTACGGGGTCA
TTAGTTCATAGCCC
