>Addgene plasmid #58147 | tdTomato-ZO1-C-14 | depositor partial sequence | sequence record 89281 | insert sequence
GATCCGCTAGCGCTACCGGTCGCCACCATGGTGAGCAAGGGCGAGGAGGTCATCAAAGAGTTCATGCGCT
TCAAGGTGCGCATGGAGGGCTCCATGAACGGCCACGAGTTCGAGATCGAGGGCGAGGGCGAGGGCCGCCC
CTACGAGGGCACCCAGACCGCCAAGCTGAAGGTGACCAAGGGCGGCCCCCTGCCCTTCGCCTGGGACATC
CTGTCCCCCCAGTTCATGTACGGCTCCAAGGCGTACGTGAAGCACCCCGCCGACATCCCCGATTACAAGA
AGCTGTCCTTCCCCGAGGGCTTCAAGTGGGAGCGCGTGATGAACTTCGAGGACGGCGGTCTGGTGACCGT
GACCCAGGACTCCTCCCTGCAGGACGGCACGCTGATCTACAAGGTGAAGATGCGCGGCACCAACTTCCCC
CCCGACGGCCCCGTAATGCAGAAGAAGACCATGGGCTGGGAGGCCTCCACCGAGCGCCTGTACCCCCGCG
ACGGCGTGCTGAAGGGCGAGATCCACCAGGCCCTGAAGCTGAAGGACGGCGGCCACTACCTGGTGGAGTT
CAAGACCATCTACATGGCCAAGAAGCCCGTGCAACTGCCCGGCTACTACTACGTGGACACCAAGCTGGAC
ATCACCTCCCACAACGAGGACTACACCATCGTGGAACAGTACGAGCGCTCCGAGGGCCGCCACCACCTGT
TCCTGGGGCATGGCACCGGCAGCACCGGCAGCGGCAGCTCCGGCACCGCCTCCTCCGAGGACAACAACAT
GGCCGTCATCAAAGAGTTCATGCGCTTCAAGGTGCGCATGGAGGGCTCCATGAACGGCCACGAGTTCGAG
ATCGAGGGCGAGGGCGAGGGCCGCCCCTACGAGGGCACCCAGACCGCCAAGCTGAAGGTGACCAAGGGCG
GCCCCCTGCCCTTCGCCTGGGACATCCTGTCCCCCCAGTTCATGTACGGCTCCAAGGCGTACGTGAAGCA
CCCCGCCGACATCCCCGATTACAAGAAGCTGTCCTTCCCCGAGGGCTTCAAGTGGGAGCGCGTGATGAAC
TTCGAGGACGGCGGTCTGGTGACCGTGACCCAGGACTCCTCCCTGCAGGACGGCACGCTGATCTACAAGG
TGAAGATGCGCGGCACCAACTTCCCCCCCGACGGCCCCGTAATGCAGAAGAAGACCATGGGCTGGGAGGC
CTCCACCGAGCGCCTGTACCCCCGCGACGGCGTGCTGAAGGGCGAGATCCACCAGGCCCTGAAGCTGAAG
GACGGCGGCCACTACCTGGTGGAGTTCAAGACCATCTACATGGCCAAGAAGCCCGTGCAACTGCCCGGCT
ACTACTACGTGGACACCAAGCTGGACATCACCTCCCACAACGAGGACTACACCATCGTGGAACAGTACGA
GCGCTCCGAGGGCCGCCACCACCTGTTCCTGTACGGCATGGACGAGCTGTACAAGTCCGGAAGTGCTGGG
AGCGCAAGCGGAAGCGGAGGCTCCGGTGAGGAAACAGCTATATGGGAACAACATACAGTGACGCTTCACA
GGGCTCCTGGATTTGGATTTGGAATTGCAATATCTGGTGGACGAGATAATCCTCATTTTCAGAGTGGGGA
AACGTCAATAGTGATTTCAGATGTGCTGAAAGGAGGACCAGCTGAAGGACAGCTACAGGAAAATGACCGA
GTTGCAATGGTTAACGGAGTTTCAATGGATAATGTTGAACATGCTTTTGCTGTTCAGCAACTAAGGAAAA
GTGGGAAAAATGCAAAAATTACAATTAGAAGGAAGAAGAAAGTTCAAATACCAGTAAGTCGTCCTGATCC
TGAACCAGTATCTGATAATGAAGAAGATAGTTATGATGAGGAAATACATGATCCAAGAAGTGGCCGGAGT
GGTGTGGTTAACAGAAGGAGTGAGAAGATTTGGCCGAGGGATAGAAGTGCAAGTAGAGAGAGGAGCTTGT
CCCCGCGGTCAGACAGGCGGTCAGTGGCTTCCAGCCAGCCTGCTAAACCTACTAAAGTCACACTGGTGAA
ATCCCGGAAAAATGAAGAATATGGTCTTCGATTGGCAAGCCATATATTTGTTAAGGAAATTTCACAAGAT
AGTTTGGCAGCAAGAGATGGCAATATTCAAGAAGGTGATGTTGTATTGAAGATAAATGGTACTGTGACAG
AAAATATGTCATTGACAGATGCAAAGACATTGATAGAAAGGTCTAAAGGCAAATTAAAAATGGTAGTTCA
AAGAGATGAACGGGCTACGCTATTGAATGTCCCTGATCTTTCTGACAGCATCCACTCTGCTAATGCCTCT
GAGAGAGACGACATTTCAGAAATTCAGTCACTGGCATCAGATCATTCTGGTCGATCACACGATAGGCCTC
CCCGCCGCAGCCGGTCACGATCTCCTGACCAGCGGTCAGAGCCTTCTGATCATTCCAGGCACTCGCCGCA
GCAGCCAAGCAATGGCAGTCTGCGGAGTAGAGATGAAGAGAGAATTTCTAAACCTGGGGCTGTCTCAACT
CCTGTAAAGCATGCTGATGATCACACACCTAAAACAGTGGAAGAAGTTACAGTTGAAAGAAATGAGAAAC
AAACACCTTCTCTTCCAGAACCAAAGCCTGTGTATGCCCAAGTTGGCAACCAGATGTGGATTTACCTGTC
AGTCCATCTGATGGTGTCCTACCTAATTCAACTCATGAAGATGGGATTTCTTCGGCCCAGCATGAAATTG
GTAAAATTCAGAAAAGGAGATAGTGTGGGTTTGCGGCTGGCTGGTGGAAATGATGTTGGAATATTTGTAG
CTGGCGTTCTAGAAGATAGCCCTGCAGCCAAGGAAGGCTTAGAGGAAGGTGATCAAATTCTCAGGGTAAA
CAACGTAGATTTTACAAATATCATAAGAGAAGAAGCCGTCCTTTTCCTGCTTGACCTCCCTAAAGGAGAA
GAAGTGACCATATTGGCTCAGAAGAAGAAGGATGTTTATCGTCGCATTGTAGAATCAGATGTAGGAGATT
CTTTCTATATTAGAACCCATTTTGAATATGAAAAGGAATCTCCCTATGGACTTAGTTTTAACAAAGGAGA
GGTGTTCCGTGCTGTGGATACCTTGTACAATGGAAAACTGGGCTCTTGGCTTGCTATTCGAATTGGTAAA
AATCATAAGGAGGTAGAACGAGGCATCATCCCTAATAAGAACAGAGCTGAGCAGCTCGCCAGTGTACAGT
ATACACTTCCAAAAACAGCAGGCGGAGACCGTGCTGACTTCTGGAGATTCAGAGGTCTTCGCAGCTCCAA
GAGAAATCTTCGAAAAAGCAGAGAGGATTTGTCCGCTCAGCCTGTTCAAACAAAGTTTCCAGCTTATGAA
AGAGTGGTTCTTCGAGAAGCTGGATTTCTGAGGCCTGTAACCATTTTTGGACCAATAGCTGATGTTGCCA
GAGAAAAGCTGGCAAGAGAAGAACCAGATATTTATCAAATTGCAAAGAGTGAACCACGAGACGCTGGAAC
TGACCAACGTAGCTCTGGCTATATTCGCCTGCATACAATAAAGCAAATCATAGATCAAGACAAACATGCT
TTATTAGATGTAACACCAAATGCAGTTGATCGTCTTAACTATGCCCAGTGGTATCCAATTGTTGTATTTC
TTAACCCTGATTCTAAGCAAGGAGTAAAAACAATGAGAATGAGGTTATGTCCAGAATCTCGGAAAAGTGC
CAGGAAGTTATACGAGCGATCTCATAAACTTGCTAAAAATAATCACCATCTTTTTACAACTACAATTAAC
TTAAATTCAATGAATGATGGTTGGTATGGTGCGCTGAAAGAAGCAGTTCAACAACAGCAAAACCAGCTGG
TATGGGTTTCCGAGGGAAAGGCGGATGGTGCTACAAGTGATGACCTTGATTTGCATGATGATCGTCTGTC
CTACCTGTCAGCTCCAGGTAGTGAATACTCAATGTATAGCACGGACAGTAGACACACTTCTGACTATGAA
GACACAGACACAGAAGGCGGGGCCTACACTGATCAAGAACTAGATGAAACTCTTAATGATGAGGTTGGGA
CTCCACCGGAGTCTGCCATTACACGGTCCTCTGAGCCTGTAAGAGAGGACTCCTCTGGAATGCATCATGA
AAACCAAACATATCCTCCTTACTCACCACAAGCGCAGCCACAACCAATTCATAGAATAGACTCCCCTGGA
TTTAAGCCAGCCTCTCAACAGAAAGCAGAAGCTTCATCTCCAGTCCCTTACCTTTCGCCTGAAACAAACC
CAGCATCATCAACCTCTGCTGTTAATCATAATGTAAATTTAACTAATGTCAGACTGGAGGAGCCCACCCC
AGCTCCTTCCACCTCTTACTCACCACAAGCTGATTCTTTAAGAACACCAAGTACTGAGGCAGCTCACATA
ATGCTAAGAGATCAAGAACCATCATTGTCGTCGCATGTAGATCCAACAAAGGTGTATAGAAAGGACCCAT
ATCCCGAGGAAATGATGAGGCAGAACCATGTTTTGAAACAGCCAGCCGTTAGTCACCCAGGGCACAGGCC
AGACAAAGAGCCTAATCTGACCTATGAACCCCAACTCCCATACGTAGAGAAACAAGCCAGCAGAGACCTG
GAGCAGCCCACATACAGATACGAGTCCTCAAGCTATACGGACCAGTTTTCTCGAAACTATGAACATCGTC
TGCGATACGAAGATCGCGTCCCCATGTATGAAGAACAGTGGTCATATTATGATGACAAACAGCCCTACCC
ATCTCGGCCACCTTTTGATAATCAGCACTCTCAAGACCTTGACTCCAGACAGCATCCCGAAGAGTCCTCA
GAACGAGGGTACTTTCCACGTTTTGAAGAGCCAGCCCCTCTGTCTTACGACAGCAGACCACGTTACGAAC
AGGCACCTAGAGCATCCGCCCTGCGGCACGAAGAGCAGCCAGCTCCTGGGTATGACACACATGGTAGACT
CAGACCGGAAGCCCAGCCCCACCCTTCAGCAGGGCCCAAGCCTGCAGAGTCCAAGCAGTATTTTGAGCAA
TATTCACGCAGTTACGAGCAAGTACCACCCCAAGGATTTACCTCTAGAGCAGGTCATTTTGAGCCTCTCC
ATGGTGCTGCAGCTGTCCCTCCGCTGATACCTTCATCTCAGCATAAGCCAGAAGCTCTGCCTTCAAACAC
CAAACCACTGCCTCCACCCCCAACTCAAACCGAAGAAGAGGAAGATCCAGCAATGAAGCCACAGTCTGTA
CTCACCAGAGTTAAGATGTTTGAAAACAAAAGGTCTGCATCCTTAGAGACCAAGAAGGATGTAAATGACA
CTGGCAGTTTTAAGCCTCCAGAAGTAGCATCTAAACCTTCAGGTGCTCCCATCATTGGTCCCAAACCCAC
TTCTCAGAATCAATTCAGTGAACATGACAAAACTCTGTACAGGATTCCAGAACCTCAAAAACCTCAACTG
AAGCCACCTGAAGATATTGTTCGGTCCAATCATTATGACCCTGAAGAAGATGAAGAATATTATCGAAAAC
AGCTGTCATACTTTGACCGAAGAAGTTTTGAGAATAAGCCTCCTGCACACATTGCTGCCAGCCATCTCTC
CGAGCCTGCAAAGCCAGCTCATTCTCAGAATCAATCAAATTTTTCTAGTTATTCTTCAAAGGGAAAGCCT
CCTGAAGCTGATGGTGTGGATAGATCATTTGGCGAGAAACGCTATGAACCCATCCAGGCCACTCCCCCTC
CTCCTCCATTGCCCTCGCAGTATGCCCAGCCATCTCAGCCTGTCACCAGCGCGTCTCTCCACATACATTC
TAAGGGAGCACATGGTGAAGGTAATTCAGTGTCATTGGATTTTCAGAATTCCTTAGTGTCCAAACCAGAC
CCACCTCCATCTCAGAATAAGCCAGCAACTTTCAGACCACCAAACCGAGAAGATACTGCTCAGGCAGCTT
TCTATCCCCAGAAAAGTTTTCCAGATAAAGCCCCAGTTAATGGAACTGAACAGACTCAGAAAACAGTCAC
TCCAGCATACAATCGATTCACACCAAAACCATATACAAGTTCTGCCCGACCATTTGAACGCAAGTTTGAA
AGTCCTAAATTCAATCACAATCTTCTGCCAAGTGAAACTGCACATAAACCTGACTTGTCTTCAAAAACTC
CCACTTCTCCAAAAACTCTTGTGAAATCGCACAGTTTGGCACAGCCTCCTGAGTTTGACAGTGGAGTTGA
AACTTTCTCTATCCATGCAGAGAAGCCTAAATATCAAATAAATAATATCAGCACAGTGCCTAAAGCTATT
CCTGTGAGTCCTTCAGCTGTGGAAGAGGATGAAGATGAAGATGGTCATACTGTGGTGGCCACAGCCCGAG
GCATATTTAACAGCAATGGGGGCGTGCTGAGTTCCATAGAAACTGGTGTTAGTATAATTATCCCTCAAGG
AGCCATTCCCGAAGGAGTTGAGCAGGAAATCTATTTCAAGGTCTGCCGGGACAACAGCATCCTTCCACCT
TTAGATAAAGAGAAAGGTGAAACACTGCTGAGTCCTTTGGTGATGTGTGGTCCCCATGGCCTCAAGTTCC
TGAAGCCTGTGGAGCTGCGCTTACCACACTGTGATCCTAAAACCTGGCAAAACAAGTGTCTTCCCGGAGA
TCCAAATTATCTCGTTGGAGCAAACTGTGTTTCTGTCCTTATTGACCACTTTTAAGGATCCACCGGATCT
AGATAACTGATCATAATCAGCCATA
