>Addgene plasmid #58147 | tdTomato-ZO1-C-14 | addgene partial sequence | sequence record 104279 | tdTomato-Fwd 5'-ctgttcctgtacggcatgg-3'
AGCGGAGGCTCCGGTGAGGAAACAGCTATATGGGAACAACATACAGTGACGCTTCACAGGGCTCCTGGAT
TTGGATTTGGAATTGCAATATCTGGTGGACGAGATAATCCTCATTTTCAGAGTGGGGAAACGTCAATAGT
GATTTCAGATGTGCTGAAAGGAGGACCAGCTGAAGGACAGCTACAGGAAAATGACCGAGTTGCAATGGTT
AACGGAGTTTCAATGGATAATGTTGAACATGCTTTTGCTGTTCAGCAACTAAGGAAAAGTGGGAAAAATG
CAAAAATTACAATTAGAAGGAAGAAGAAAGTTCAAATACCAGTAAGTCGTCCTGATCCTGAACCAGTATC
TGATAATGAAGAAGATAGTTATGATGAGGAAATACATGATCCAAGAAGTGGCCGGAGTGGTGTGGTTAAC
AGAAGGAGTGAGAAGATTTGGCCGAGGGATAGAAGTGCAAGTAGAGAGAGGAGCTTGTCCCCGCGGTCAG
ACAGGCGGTCAGTGGCTTCCAGCCAGCCTGCTAAACCTACTAAAGTCACACTGGTGAAATCCCGGAAAAA
TGAAGAATATGGTCTTCGATTGGCAAGCCATATATTTGTTAAGGAAATTTCACAAGATAGTTTGGCAGCA
AGAGATGGCAATATTCAAGAAGGTGATGTTGTATTGAAGATAAATGGTACTGTGACAGAAAATATGTCAT
TGACAGATGCAAAGACATTGATAGAAAGGTCTAAAGGCAAATTAAAAATGGTAGTTCAAAGAGATGAACG
GGCTACGCTATTGAATGTCCCTGATCTTTCTGACAGCATCCACTCTGCTAATGCCTCTGAGAGAGACGAC
ATT
